>Addgene plasmid #76082 | ALPK1 gRNA (BRDN0001146195) | addgene full sequence | sequence record 185148 | Addgene Assembled Sequence
CCCGGGTGCAAAGATGGATAAAGTTTTAAACAGAGAGGAATCTTTGCAGCTAATGGACCTTCTAGGTCTT
GAAAGGAGTGGGAATTGGCTCCGGTGCCCGTCAGTGGGCAGAGCGCACATCGCCCACAGTCCCCGAGAAG
TTGGGGGGAGGGGTCGGCAATTGATCCGGTGCCTAGAGAAGGTGGCGCGGGGTAAACTGGGAAAGTGATG
TCGTGTACTGGCTCCGCCTTTTTCCCGAGGGTGGGGGAGAACCGTATATAAGTGCAGTAGTCGCCGTGAA
CGTTCTTTTTCGCAACGGGTTTGCCGCCAGAACACAGGTAAGTGCCGTGTGTGGTTCCCGCGGGCCTGGC
CTCTTTACGGGTTATGGCCCTTGCGTGCCTTGAATTACTTCCACCTGGCTGCAGTACGTGATTCTTGATC
CCGAGCTTCGGGTTGGAAGTGGGTGGGAGAGTTCGAGGCCTTGCGCTTAAGGAGCCCCTTCGCCTCGTGC
TTGAGTTGAGGCCTGGCCTGGGCGCTGGGGCCGCCGCGTGCGAATCTGGTGGCACCTTCGCGCCTGTCTC
GCTGCTTTCGATAAGTCTCTAGCCATTTAAAATTTTTGATGACCTGCTGCGACGCTTTTTTTCTGGCAAG
ATAGTCTTGTAAATGCGGGCCAAGATCTGCACACTGGTATTTCGGTTTTTGGGGCCGCGGGCGGCGACGG
GGCCCGTGCGTCCCAGCGCACATGTTCGGCGAGGCGGGGCCTGCGAGCGCGGCCACCGAGAATCGGACGG
GGGTAGTCTCAAGCTGGCCGGCCTGCTCTGGTGCCTGGCCTCGCGCCGCCGTGTATCGCCCCGCCCTGGG
CGGCAAGGCTGGCCCGGTCGGCACCAGTTGCGTGAGCGGAAAGATGGCCGCTTCCCGGCCCTGCTGCAGG
GAGCTCAAAATGGAGGACGCGGCGCTCGGGAGAGCGGGCGGGTGAGTCACCCACACAAAGGAAAAGGGCC
TTTCCGTCCTCAGCCGTCGCTTCATGTGACTCCACGGAGTACCGGGCGCCGTCCAGGCACCTCGATTAGT
TCTCGAGCTTTTGGAGTACGTCGTCTTTAGGTTGGGGGGAGGGGTTTTATGCGATGGAGTTTCCCCACAC
TGAGTGGGTGGAGACTGAAGTTAGGCCAGCTTGGCACTTGATGTAATTCTCCTTGGAATTTGCCCTTTTT
GAGTTTGGATCTTGGTTCATTCTCAAGCCTCAGACAGTGGTTCAAAGTTTTTTTCTTCCATTTCAGGTGT
CGTGACGTACGGCCACCATGACCGAGTACAAGCCCACGGTGCGCCTCGCCACCCGCGACGACGTCCCCAG
GGCCGTACGCACCCTCGCCGCCGCGTTCGCCGACTACCCCGCCACGCGCCACACCGTCGATCCGGACCGC
CACATCGAGCGGGTCACCGAGCTGCAAGAACTCTTCCTCACGCGCGTCGGGCTCGACATCGGCAAGGTGT
GGGTCGCGGACGACGGCGCCGCCGTGGCGGTCTGGACCACGCCGGAGAGCGTCGAAGCGGGGGCGGTGTT
CGCCGAGATCGGCCCGCGCATGGCCGAGTTGAGCGGTTCCCGGCTGGCCGCGCAGCAACAGATGGAAGGC
CTCCTGGCGCCGCACCGGCCCAAGGAGCCCGCGTGGTTCCTGGCCACCGTCGGAGTCTCGCCCGACCACC
AGGGCAAGGGTCTGGGCAGCGCCGTCGTGCTCCCCGGAGTGGAGGCGGCCGAGCGCGCCGGGGTGCCCGC
CTTCCTGGAGACCTCCGCGCCCCGCAACCTCCCCTTCTACGAGCGGCTCGGCTTCACCGTCACCGCCGAC
GTCGAGGTGCCCGAAGGACCGCGCACCTGGTGCATGACCCGCAAGCCCGGTGCCTGAACGCGTTAAGTCG
ACAATCAACCTCTGGATTACAAAATTTGTGAAAGATTGACTGGTATTCTTAACTATGTTGCTCCTTTTAC
GCTATGTGGATACGCTGCTTTAATGCCTTTGTATCATGCTATTGCTTCCCGTATGGCTTTCATTTTCTCC
TCCTTGTATAAATCCTGGTTGCTGTCTCTTTATGAGGAGTTGTGGCCCGTTGTCAGGCAACGTGGCGTGG
TGTGCACTGTGTTTGCTGACGCAACCCCCACTGGTTGGGGCATTGCCACCACCTGTCAGCTCCTTTCCGG
GACTTTCGCTTTCCCCCTCCCTATTGCCACGGCGGAACTCATCGCCGCCTGCCTTGCCCGCTGCTGGACA
GGGGCTCGGCTGTTGGGCACTGACAATTCCGTGGTGTTGTCGGGGAAATCATCGTCCTTTCCTTGGCTGC
TCGCCTGTGTTGCCACCTGGATTCTGCGCGGGACGTCCTTCTGCTACGTCCCTTCGGCCCTCAATCCAGC
GGACCTTCCTTCCCGCGGCCTGCTGCCGGCTCTGCGGCCTCTTCCGCGTCTTCGCCTTCGCCCTCAGACG
AGTCGGATCTCCCTTTGGGCCGCCTCCCCGCGTCGACTTTAAGACCAATGACTTACAAGGCAGCTGTAGA
TCTTAGCCACTTTTTAAAAGAAAAGGGGGGACTGGAAGGGCTAATTCACTCCCAACGAAGACAAGATCTG
CTTTTTGCTTGTACTGGGTCTCTCTGGTTAGACCAGATCTGAGCCTGGGAGCTCTCTGGCTAACTAGGGA
ACCCACTGCTTAAGCCTCAATAAAGCTTGCCTTGAGTGCTTCAAGTAGTGTGTGCCCGTCTGTTGTGTGA
CTCTGGTAACTAGAGATCCCTCAGACCCTTTTAGTCAGTGTGGAAAATCTCTAGCAGTACGTATAGTAGT
TCATGTCATCTTATTATTCAGTATTTATAACTTGCAAAGAAATGAATATCAGAGAGTGAGAGGAACTTGT
TTATTGCAGCTTATAATGGTTACAAATAAAGCAATAGCATCACAAATTTCACAAATAAAGCATTTTTTTC
ACTGCATTCTAGTTGTGGTTTGTCCAAACTCATCAATGTATCTTATCATGTCTGGCTCTAGCTATCCCGC
CCCTAACTCCGCCCATCCCGCCCCTAACTCCGCCCAGTTCCGCCCATTCTCCGCCCCATGGCTGACTAAT
TTTTTTTATTTATGCAGAGGCCGAGGCCGCCTCGGCCTCTGAGCTATTCCAGAAGTAGTGAGGAGGCTTT
TTTGGAGGCCTAGGGACGTACCCAATTCGCCCTATAGTGAGTCGTATTACGCGCGCTCACTGGCCGTCGT
TTTACAACGTCGTGACTGGGAAAACCCTGGCGTTACCCAACTTAATCGCCTTGCAGCACATCCCCCTTTC
GCCAGCTGGCGTAATAGCGAAGAGGCCCGCACCGATCGCCCTTCCCAACAGTTGCGCAGCCTGAATGGCG
AATGGG
[124 nt withheld, positions 3367-3490]
C
[91 nt withheld, positions 3492-3582]
A
[49 nt withheld, positions 3584-3632]
CCTTTGACGTTGGAGTCCACGTTCTTT
[37 nt withheld, positions 3660-3696]
ACCCTATCTCGGTCTATTCTTTTGATTTATAAGGGATTTTGCCGATTTCGGCCTATTGGTTAAAAAATGA
GCTGATTTAACAAAAATTTAACGCGAATTTTAACAAAATATTAACGCTTACAATTTAGGTGGCACTTTTC
GGGGAAATGTGCGCGGAACCCCTATTTGTTTATTTTTCTAAATACATTCAAATATGTATCCGCTCATGAG
ACAATAACCCTGATAAATGCTTCAATAATATTGAAAAAGGAAGAGTATGAGTATTCAACATTTCCGTGTC
GCCCTTATTCCCTTTTTTGCGGCATTTTGCCTTCCTGTTTTTGCTCACCCAGAAACGCTGGTGAAAGTAA
AAGATGCTGAAGATCAGTTGGGTGCACGAGTGGGTTACATCGAACTGGATCTCAACAGCGGTAAGATCCT
TGAGAGTTTTCGCCCCGAAGAACGTTTTCCAATGATGAGCACTTTTAAAGTTCTGCTATGTGGCGCGGTA
TTATCCCGTATTGACGCCGGGCAAGAGCAACTCGGTCGCCGCATACACTATTCTCAGAATGACTTGGTTG
AGTACTCACCAGTCACAGAAAAGCATCTTACGGATGGCATGACAGTAAGAGAATTATGCAGTGCTGCCAT
AACCATGAGTGATAACACTGCGGCCAACTTACTTCTGACAACGATCGGAGGACCGAAGGAGCTAACCGCT
TTTTTGCACAACATGGGGGATCATGTAACTCGCCTTGATCGTTGGGAACCGGAGCTGAATGAAGCCATAC
CAAACGACGAGCGTGACACCACGATGCCTGTAGCAATGGCAACAACGTTGCGCAAACTATTAACTGGCGA
ACTACTTACTCTAGCTTCCCGGCAACAATTAATAGACTGGATGGAGGCGGATAAAGTTGCAGGACCACTT
CTGCGCTCGGCCCTTCCGGCTGGCTGGTTTATTGCTGATAAATCTGGAGCCGGTGAGCGTGGGTCTCGCG
GTATCATTGCAGCACTGGGGCCAGATGGTAAGCCCTCCCGTATCGTAGTTATCTACACGACGGGGAGTCA
GGCAACTATGGATGAACGAAATAGACAGATCGCTGAGATAGGTGCCTCACTGATTAAGCATTGGTAACTG
TCAGACCAAGTTTACTCATATATACTTTAGATTGATTTAAAACTTCATTTTTAATTTAAAAGGATCTAGG
TGAAGATCCTTTTTGATAATCTCATGACCAAAATCCCTTAACGTGAGTTTTCGTTCCACTGAGCGTCAGA
CCCCGTAGAAAAGATCAAAGGATCTTCTTGAGATCCTTTTTTTCTGCGCGTAATCTGCTGCTTGCAAACA
AAAAAACCACCGCTACCAGCGGTGGTTTGTTTGCCGGATCAAGAGCTACCAACTCTTTTTCCGAAGGTAA
CTGGCTTCAGCAGAGCGCAGATACCAAATACTGTTCTTCTAGTGTAGCCGTAGTTAGGCCACCACTTCAA
GAACTCTGTAGCACCGCCTACATACCTCGCTCTGCTAATCCTGTTACCAGTGGCTGCTGCCAGTGGCGAT
AAGTCGTGTCTTACCGGGTTGGACTCAAGACGATAGTTACCGGATAAGGCGCAGCGGTCGGGCTGAACGG
GGGGTTCGTGCACACAGCCCAGCTTGGAGCGAACGACCTACACCGAACTGAGATACCTACAGCGTGAGCT
ATGAGAAAGCGCCACGCTTCCCGAAGGGAGAAAGGCGGACAGGTATCCGGTAAGCGGCAGGGTCGGAACA
GGAGAGCGCACGAGGGAGCTTCCAGGGGGAAACGCCTGGTATCTTTATAGTCCTGTCGGGTTTCGCCACC
TCTGACTTGAGCGTCGATTTTTGTGATGCTCGTCAGGGGGGCGGAGCCTATGGAAAAACGCCAGCAACGC
GGCCTTTTTACGGTTCCTGGCCTTTTGCTGGCCTTTTGCTCACATGTTCTTTCCTGCGTTATCCCCTGAT
TCTGTGGATAACCGTATTACCGCCTTTGAGTGAGCTGATACCGCTCGCCGCAGCCGAACGACCGAGCGCA
GCGAGTCAGTGAGCGAGGAAGCGGAAGAGCGCCCAATACGCAAACCGCCTCTCCCCGCGCGTTGGCCGAT
TCATTAATGCAGCTGGCACGACAGGTTTCCCGACTGGAAAGCGGGCAGTGAGCGCAACGCAATTAATGTG
AGTTAGCTCACTCATTAGGCACCCCAGGCTTTACACTTTATGCTTCCGGCTCGTATGTTGTGTGGAATTG
TGAGCGGATAACAATTTCACACAGGAAACAGCTATGACCATGATTACGCCAAGCGCGCAATTAACCCTCA
CTAAAGGGAACAAAAGCTGGAGCTGCAAGCTTAATGTAGTCTTATGCAATACTCTTGTAGTCTTGCAACA
TGGTAACGATGAGTTAGCAACATGCCTTACAAGGAGAGAAAAAGCACCGTGCATGCCGATTGGTGGAAGT
AAGGTGGTACGATCGTGCCTTATTAGGAAGGCAACAGACGGGTCTGACATGGATTGGACGAACCACTGAA
TTGCCGCATTGCAGAGATATTGTATTTAAGTGCCTAGCTCGATACATAAACGGGTCTCTCTGGTTAGACC
AGATCTGAGCCTGGGAGCTCTCTGGCTAACTAGGGAACCCACTGCTTAAGCCTCAATAAAGCTTGCCTTG
AGTGCTTCAAGTAGTGTGTGCCCGTCTGTTGTGTGACTCTGGTAACTAGAGATCCCTCAGACCCTTTTAG
TCAGTGTGGAAAATCTCTAGCAGTGGCGCCCGAACAGGGACTTGAAAGCGAAAGGGAAACCAGAGGAGCT
CTCTCGACGCAGGACTCGGCTTGCTGAAGCGCGCACGGCAAGAGGCGAGGGGCGGCGACTGGTGAGTACG
CCAAAAATTTTGACTAGCGGAGGCTAGAAGGAGAGAGATGGGTGCGAGAGCGTCAGTATTAAGCGGGGGA
GAATTAGATCGCGATGGGAAAAAATTCGGTTAAGGCCAGGGGGAAAGAAAAAATATAAATTAAAACATAT
AGTATGGGCAAGCAGGGAGCTAGAACGATTCGCAGTTAATCCTGGCCTGTTAGAAACATCAGAAGGCTGT
AGACAAATACTGGGACAGCTACAACCATCCCTTCAGACAGGATCAGAAGAACTTAGATCATTATATAATA
CAGTAGCAACCCTCTATTGTGTGCATCAAAGGATAGAGATAAAAGACACCAAGGAAGCTTTAGACAAGAT
AGAGGAAGAGCAAAACAAAAGTAAGACCACCGCACAGCAAGCGGCCGCTGATCTTCAGACCTGGAGGAGG
AGATATGAGGGACAATTGGAGAAGTGAATTATATAAATATAAAGTAGTAAAAATTGAACCATTAGGAGTA
GCACCCACCAAGGCAAAGAGAAGAGTGGTGCAGAGAGAAAAAAGAGCAGTGGGAATAGGAGCTTTGTTCC
TTGGGTTCTTGGGAGCAGCAGGAAGCACTATGGGCGCAGCGTCAATGACGCTGACGGTACAGGCCAGACA
ATTATTGTCTGGTATAGTGCAGCAGCAGAACAATTTGCTGAGGGCTATTGAGGCGCAACAGCATCTGTTG
CAACTCACAGTCTGGGGCATCAAGCAGCTCCAGGCAAGAATCCTGGCTGTGGAAAGATACCTAAAGGATC
AACAGCTCCTGGGGATTTGGGGTTGCTCTGGAAAACTCATTTGCACCACTGCTGTGCCTTGGAATGCTAG
TTGGAGTAATAAATCTCTGGAACAGATTTGGAATCACACGACCTGGATGGAGTGGGACAGAGAAATTAAC
AATTACACAAGCTTAATACACTCCTTAATTGAAGAATCGCAAAACCAGCAAGAAAAGAATGAACAAGAAT
TATTGGAATTAGATAAATGGGCAAGTTTGTGGAATTGGTTTAACATAACAAATTGGCTGTGGTATATAAA
ATTATTCATAATGATAGTAGGAGGCTTGGTAGGTTTAAGAATAGTTTTTGCTGTACTTTCTATAGTGAAT
AGAGTTAGGCAGGGATATTCACCATTATCGTTTCAGACCCACCTCCCAACCCCGAGGGGACCCAGAGAGG
GCCTATTTCCCATGATTCCTTCATATTTGCATATACGATACAAGGCTGTTAGAGAGATAATTAGAATTAA
TTTGACTGTAAACACAAAGATATTAGTACAAAATACGTGACGTAGAAAGTAATAATTTCTTGGGTAGTTT
GCAGTTTTAAAATTATGTTTTAAAATGGACTATCATATGCTTACCGTAACTTGAAAGTATTTCGATTTCT
TGGCTTTATATATCTTGTGGAAAGGACGAAACACCGGAGCCATCGGACTACAGCAAGTTTTAGAGCTAGA
AATAGCAAGTTAAAATAAGGCTAGTCCGTTATCAACTTGAAAAAGTGGCACCGAGTCGGTGCTTTTTTAA
GCTTGGCGTAACTAGATCTTGAGACAAATGGCAGTATTCATCCACAATTTTAAAAGAAAAGGGGGGATTG
GGGGGTACAGTGCAGGGGAAAGAATAGTAGACATAATAGCAACAGACATACAAACTAAAGAATTACAAAA
ACAAATTACAAAAATTCAAAATTTTCGGGTTTATTACAGGGACAGCAGAGATCCACTTTGGCGCCGGCTC
GAGGGGG
Features (pLannotate 1.2.2; 29 found; start..end, strand, type, name):
     14..80      +  CDS            small t antigen (fragment): SV40 (simian virus 40) small t antigen
    106..317     +  promoter       EF-1α core promoter: core promoter for human elongation factor EF-1α
    318..1256    +  intron         EF-1α intron A: intron upstream of the start codon of human EF-1α
   1278..1877    +  CDS            PuroR (fragment): puromycin N-acetyltransferase; pac from Streptomyces; confers resistance to puromycin
   1893..2481    +  misc_feature   WPRE: woodchuck hepatitis virus posttranscriptional regulatory element
   2532..2551    +  misc_feature   cPPT/CTS (fragment): central polypurine tract and central termination sequence of HIV-1
   2553..2786    +  LTR            3' LTR (ΔU3): self-inactivating 3' long terminal repeat (LTR) from HIV-1
   2864..2985    +  polyA_signal   SV40 poly(A) signal: SV40 polyadenylation signal
   3025..3160    +  rep_origin     SV40 ori: SV40 origin of replication
   3181..3199    -  promoter       T7 promoter: promoter for bacteriophage T7 RNA polymerase
   3207..3362    +  CDS            lacZα (fragment): LacZα fragment of β-galactosidase; lacZ fragment
   3367..3795    +  rep_origin     f1 ori (sequence partly withheld): f1 bacteriophage origin of replication; arrow indicates direction of (+) strand synthesis
   3848..3952    +  promoter       AmpR promoter: bla
   3953..4813    +  CDS            AmpR: β-lactamase; bla; confers resistance to ampicillin, carbenicillin, and related antibiotics
   4984..5572    +  rep_origin     ori: high-copy-number ColE1/pMB1/pBR322/pUC origin of replication
   5755..5847    +  CDS            lacI (fragment): lac repressor; lacI; The lac repressor binds to the lac operator to inhibit transcription in E. coli. This inhibition can be relieved by adding lactose or isopropyl-β-D-thiogalactopyranoside (IPTG).
   5860..5881    +  protein_bind   CAP binding site: CAP binding activates transcription in the presence of cAMP. E. coli catabolite activator protein
   5896..5926    +  promoter       lac promoter: promoter for the E. coli lac operon
   5934..5950    +  protein_bind   lac operator: The lac repressor binds to the lac operator to inhibit transcription in E. coli. This inhibition can be relieved by adding lactose or isopropyl-β-D-thiogalactopyranoside (IPTG). lac repressor encoded by lacI
   5995..6013    +  promoter       T3 promoter: promoter for bacteriophage T3 RNA polymerase
   6041..6267    +  promoter       RSV promoter: Rous sarcoma virus enhancer/promoter
   6268..6448    +  LTR            5' LTR (truncated): truncated 5' long terminal repeat (LTR) from HIV-1
   6495..6620    +  misc_feature   HIV-1 Ψ: packaging signal of human immunodeficiency virus type 1
   6604..6967    +  CDS            HIV-1 gag (fragment): gag protein from human immunodeficiency virus 1; gag
   7113..7346    +  misc_feature   RRE: The Rev response element (RRE) of HIV-1 allows for Rev-dependent mRNA export from the nucleus to the cytoplasm.
   7723..7749    +  CDS            Rev (fragment): human immunodeficiency virus 1 (HIV-1) Rev protein; rev; enhances nuclear export of unspliced and incompletely spliced viral mRNAs
   7753..7993    +  promoter       U6 promoter: RNA polymerase III promoter for human U6 snRNA
   8023..8098    +  misc_RNA       gRNA scaffold: guide RNA scaffold for the Streptococcus pyogenes CRISPR/Cas9 system
   8154..8271    +  misc_feature   cPPT/CTS: central polypurine tract and central termination sequence of HIV-1
