[The description below was written by a language model from this plasmid's Addgene catalogue record and pLannotate feature annotations shown in this document.]
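Description:
ALPK1 gRNA (BRDN0001146195) is a third-generation lentiviral single-guide RNA plasmid built on the lentiGuide-Puro backbone and designed to target human ALPK1, with the guide chosen against several ALPK1 reference transcripts. It belongs to a human kinome gRNA collection. In bacteria it is maintained as a high-copy plasmid through a ColE1/pUC-type origin with ampicillin selection from the β-lactamase gene. The backbone also carries an f1 origin, an SV40 origin and poly(A) signal, and leftover lac and T7/T3 cloning-vector elements that play no role in the payload.

The viral genome is transcribed from an RSV promoter fused to a truncated HIV-1 5' LTR, which makes packaging Tat-independent. It then runs through the Ψ packaging signal with a partial gag sequence, the Rev response element and a cPPT/CTS, and ends at a self-inactivating ΔU3 3' LTR. Within this unit, a human U6 RNA polymerase III promoter drives the ALPK1-specific spacer joined to the Streptococcus pyogenes Cas9 guide scaffold. A separate cassette uses the EF-1α core promoter with its intron A to express puromycin N-acetyltransferase, followed by a WPRE to enhance expression, so transduced mammalian cells can be selected with puromycin.

The plasmid does not encode Cas9. It is meant to be used together with a separate Cas9 lentiviral vector or in cell lines that already express Cas9, where the guide directs cleavage at ALPK1 for knockout or loss-of-function studies.
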