Addgene plasmid #76082: ALPK1 gRNA (BRDN0001146195)
Purpose: 3rd generation lentiviral gRNA plasmid targeting human ALPK1
Depositing lab: John Doench & David Root. Depositing organization: Broad Institute. Publication: Optimized sgRNA design to maximize activity and minimize off-target effects of CRISPR-Cas9. Doench JG, Fusi N, Sullender M, Hegde M, Vaimberg EW, Donovan KF, Smith I, Tothova Z, Wilen C, Orchard R, Virgin HW, Listgarten J, Root DE. Nat Biotechnol. 2016 Jan 18. doi: 10.1038/nbt.3437. PubMed 26780180.
Backbone
  Vector backbone: lentiGuide-Puro
  Backbone manufacturer: Zhang Lab (Addgene plasmid # 52963)
  Vector type: Mammalian Expression, Lentiviral, CRISPR
  Selectable markers: Puromycin
Growth in bacteria
  Bacterial resistance: Ampicillin, 100 μg/mL
  Growth temperature: 37°C
  Growth strain: DH5alpha
  Copy number: High Copy
Gene/Insert
  Gene/Insert name: ALPK1 (alt names: ALPK1; NM_001102406.1)
  gRNA/shRNA sequence: GAGCCATCGGACTACAGCAA
  Species: H. sapiens (human)
  Entrez Gene: ALPK1 (a.k.a. 8430410J10Rik, LAK, ROSAH)
  Promoter: hU6
  Cloning method: Unknown
  Sequencing primers: 5′ U6-F; 3′ pS2-R
Terms and licenses: Academic/Nonprofit Terms; Industry Terms: Not Available to Industry
Depositor comments: The gRNA was designed to target the following Genbank reference sequence(s): NM_001102406.1,NM_001253884.1,NM_025144.3. Note that this plasmid does NOT contain Cas9. It should be used in conjunction with lentiCas9-Blast (Addgene #52962) or otherwise with cell lines already expressing Cas9. Browse the full kinome gRNA library at http://www.addgene.org/pooled-library/broadgpp-human-kinome/ or visit http://www.broadinstitute.org/rnai/public/ for detailed protocols and information.
How to cite: ALPK1 gRNA (BRDN0001146195) was a gift from John Doench & David Root (Addgene plasmid # 76082 ; http://n2t.net/addgene:76082 ; RRID:Addgene_76082)
