>Addgene plasmid #76082 | ALPK1 gRNA (BRDN0001146195) | depositor partial sequence | sequence record 143542 | Target Sequence
GAGCCATCGGACTACAGCAA
