>Addgene plasmid #76082 | ALPK1 gRNA (BRDN0001146195) | addgene partial sequence | sequence record 185147 | hU6-F
TGACGTAGAAAGTAATAATTTCTTGGGTAGTTTGCAGTTTTAAAATTATGTTTTAAAATGGACTATCATA
TGCTTACCGTAACTTGAAAGTATTTCGATTTCTTGGCTTTATATATCTTGTGGAAAGGACGAAACACCGG
AGCCATCGGACTACAGCAAGTTTTAGAGCTAGAAATAGCAAGTTAAAATAAGGCTAGTCCGTTATCAACT
TGAAAAAGTGGCACCGAGTCGGTGCTTTTTTAAGCTTGGCGTAACTAGATCTTGAGACAAATGGCAGTAT
TCATCCACAATTTTAAAAGAAAAGGGGGGATTGGGGGGTACAGTGCAGGGGAAAGAATAGTAGACATAAT
AGCAACAGACATACAAACTAAAGAATTACAAAAACAAATTACAAAAATTCAAAATTTTCGGGTTTATTAC
AGGGACAGCAGAGATCCACTTTGGCGCCGGCTCGAGGGGGCCCGGGTGCAAAGATGGATAAAGTTTTAAA
CAGAGAGGAATCTTTGCAGCTAATGGACCTTCTAGGTCTTGAAAGGAGTGGGAATTGGCTCCGGTGCCCG
TCAGTGGGCA
